>Addgene plasmid #87589 | PI(DM)-Rac1(WT)dc1.FLARE | addgene full sequence | sequence record 177185 | Addgene NGS Result
GGATCTTGAAGTTGGCCTTGATGCCGTTCTTCTGCTTGTCGGCGGTGATATAGACGTTGTCGCTGATGTA
GTTGTACTCCAGCTTGTGCCCCAGGATGTTGCCGTCCTCCTTGAAGTCGATGCCCTTCAGCTCGATGCGG
TTCACCAGGGTGTCGCCCTCGAACTTCACCTCGGCGCGGGTCTTGTAGTTGCCGTCGTCCTTGAAGAAGA
TGGTGCGCTCCTGGACGTAGCCTTCGGGCATGGCGGACTTGAAGAAGTCGTGCTGCTTCATGTGGTCGGG
GTAGCGGGCGAAGCACTGCACGCCCCAGGACAGGGTGGTCACGAGGGTGGGCCAGGGCACGGGCAGCTTG
CCGGTGGTGCAGATGAACTTCAGGGTCAGCTTGCCGTAGGTGGCATCGCCCTCGCCCTCGCCGGACACGC
TGAACTTGTGGCCGTTTACGTCGCCGTCCAGCTCGACCAGGATGGGCACCACCCCGGTGAACAGCTCCTC
GCCCTTGCTCACGCTAGCAGGTCCAGGGTTCTCCTCCACGTCTCCAGCCTGCTTCAGCAGGCTGAAGTTA
GTAGCTCCGCTTCCTGGGCCAGGATTCTCCTCGACGTCACCGCATGTTAGCAGACTTCCTCTGCCCTCTC
CACTGCCATTAATTTTCTGGCTGTTGGATGTCTTCTTCGAGTTGTAAAACTCCAACACATCCAGAACAGC
CTGCGGGTTTTTCTTCTGCTCCGACTTAGTGATATTTGATGTCTGAAGCAAGCGGGCCCACTGCTCTGGC
ATTCCCGTAAACTCCCCTGTGACAGCATCAAAACCGACATGAATTGTGTGTTCAAAATCTGAAGGGAGAG
AAATCTCTGGCCGCTCTTTCTCTTTCTTTTTATTTGTTTTATCTCCAGGTAAAATGGATCCGAGCTCAGA
TCTGAGTCCGGACTTGTACAGCTCGTCCATGCCCTCGGTGATGCCGGCGGCGGTCAGGAACTCCAGCAGC
ACCATGTGGTCCCGCTTCTCGTTGGGGTCCTTGAACAGGGCGCTCTGGTAGCTCAGGTAGTGGTTGTCGG
GCAGCAGCACGGGGCCGTCGCCGATGGGGGTGTTCTGCTGGTAGTGGTCGGCCAGCTGCACGCCGCCGTC
CTCGATGTTGTGCCGGATCTTGAAGTTGGCCTTGATGCCGTTCTTCTGCTTGTCGGCGGTGATGTACACG
TTGTGGCTGTTGTAGTTGTACTCCAGCTTGTGGCCCAGGATGTTGCCGTCCTCCTTGAAGTCGATGCCCT
TCAGCTCGATCCGGTTCACCAGGGTGTCGCCCTCGAACTTCACCTCGGCCCGGGTCTTGTAGTTGCCGTC
GTCCTTGAAGAAGATGGTCCGCTCCTGCACGTAGCCCTCGGGCATGGCGCTCTTGAAGAAGTCGTGCTGC
TTCATGTGGTCGGGGTACCGGGCGAAGCACTGCACGCCGTAGCCCAGGGTGGTCACCAGGGTGGGCCAGG
GCACGGGCAGCTTGCCGGTGGTGCACAGCAGCTTCAGGGTCAGCTTGCCGTAGGTGGCGTCGCCCTCGCC
CTCGCCGCTCACGCTGAACTTGTGGCCGTTCACGTCGCCGTCCAGCTCCACCAGGATGGGCACCACGCCG
GTGAACAGCTCTTCGCCCTTGCTCACCATGGTATATCTCCTTTGATTGTAAATAAAATGTAATTTACAGT
ATAGTATTTTAATTAATATACAAATGATTTGATAATAATTCTTATTTAACTATAATATATTGTGTTGGGT
TGAATTAAAGGTCCCGGATTAACTCCGGGGAATTGTTATCCGCTCACAATTCCCCTATAGTGAGTCGTAT
TAATTTCGGTCCGATCCAATTCTTTGCCAAAATGATGAGACAGCACAATAACCAGCACGTTGCCCAGGAG
CTGTAGGAAAAAGAAGAAGGCATGAACATGGTTAGCAGAGGCTCTAGAGCCGCCGGTCACACGCCAGAAG
CCGAACCCCGCCCTGCCCCGTCCCCCCCGAAGGCAGCCGTCCCCCCGCGGACAGCCCCGAGCCGCTCCCC
CCGCACAAAGGGCCCGATACTTACCTGCCCAGTGCCTCACGACCAACTTCTGCACGTTAAGTTCGAGACT
GGCGTTAGCAATTTAACTGTGATAAACTACCGCAATAAAGCATCTAGTGATCTGACGGTTCACTAAACGA
CGTCTGCTTATATAGACCTCCCACCGTACACGCCTACCGCCCATTTGCGTCAACGGGGCGGGGTTATTAC
GACATTTTGGAAAGTCCCGTTGATTTTGGTGCCAAAACAAACTCCCATTGACGTCAATGGGGTGGAGACT
TGGAAATCCCCGTGAGTCAAACCGCTATCCACGCCCATTGGTGTACTGCCAAAACCGCATCAGCATGGTA
ATAGCGATGACTAATACGTAGATGTACTGCCAAGTAGGAAAGTCCCGTAAGGTCATGTACTGGGCATAAT
GCCAGGCGGGCCATTTACCGTCATTGACGTCAATAGGGGGCGGACTTGGCATATGATACACTTGATGTAC
TGCCAAGTGGGCAGTTTACCGTAAATACTCCACCCATTGACGTCAATGGAAAGTCCCTATTGGCGTTACT
ATGGGAACATACGTCATTATTGACGTCAATGGGCGGGGGTCGTTGGGCGGTCAGCCAGGCGGGCCATTTA
CCGTAAGTTATGTAACGCGGAACTCCATATATGGGCTATGAACTAATGACCCCGTAATTGATTACTATTA
ATAGGCCGGCCATCAGCAACTATATATTGATAGACATTTCCAGTTTGTGATATTAGTTTGTGCGTCTCAT
TACAATGGCTGTTATTTTTAACAACAAACAACTGCTCGCAGACAATAGTATAGAAAAGGGAGGTGAACTG
TTTTTGTTTAACGGTTCGTACAACATTTTGGAAAGTTATGTTAATCCGGTGCTGCTAAAAAATGGTGTAA
TTGAACTAGAAGAAGCTGCGTACTATGCCGGCAACATATTGTACAAAACCGACGATCCCAAATTCATTGA
TTATATAAATTTAATAATTAAAGCAACACACTCCGAAGAACTACCAGAAAATAGCACTGTTGTAAATTAC
AGAAAAACTATGCGCAGCGGTACTATACACCCCATTAAAAAAGACATATATATTTATGACAACAAAAAAT
TTACTCTATACGATAGATACATATATGGATACGATAATAACTATGTTAATTTTTATGAAGAGAAAAATGA
AAAAGAGAAGGAATACGAAGAAGAAGACGACAAGGCGTCTAGTTTATGTGAAAATAAAATTATATTGTCG
CAAATTAACTGTGAATCATTTGAAAATGATTTTAAATATTACCTCAGCGATTATAACTACGCGTTTTCAA
TTATAGATAATACTACAAATGTTCTTGTTGCGTTTGGTTTGTATCGTTAATAAAAAACAAATTTGACATT
TATAATTGTTTTATTATTCAATAATTACAAATAGGATTGAGACCCTTGCAGTTGCCAGCAAACGGACAGA
GCTTGTCGACAGTTTTCATTTTTTGGCAGTTTGGTGGTTTATACACATCTTGGGATTTGATTAAAAGATG
CATGACTTCACCCACACACTTGGAGTCGTGGTTGTAGAAATGCGTCAGAGCCTTGATTAAACATCGGTTT
TCACACTTGGCACACGAAACCACGTTTGCAATGTAACAGTTTAGTATAAACCTCTTCCTGTACATACCGG
CGCGTTTATACACATCTTGGGATTTGATTAAAAGATGCAGGAAACGCGCGGACATGAGACAATAACCCTG
ATAAATGCTTCAATAATATTGAAAAAGGAAGAGTATGAGTATTCAACATTTCCGTGTCGCCCTTATTCCC
TTTTTTGCGGCATTTTGCCTTCCTGTTTTTGCTCACCCAGAAACGCTGGTGAAAGTAAAAGATGCTGAAG
ATCAGTTGGGTGCACGAGTGGGTTACATCGAACTGGATCTCAACAGCGGTAAGATCCTTGAGAGTTTTCG
CCCCGAAGAACGTTTTCCAATGATGAGCACTTTTAAAGTTCTGCTATGTGGCGCGGTATTATCCCGTATT
GACGCCGGGCAAGAGCAACTCGGTCGCCGCATACACTATTCTCAGAATGACTTGGTTGAGTACTCACCAG
TCACAGAAAAGCATCTTACGGATGGCATGACAGTAAGAGAATTATGCAGTGCTGCCATAACCATGAGTGA
TAACACTGCGGCCAACTTACTTCTGACAACGATCGGAGGACCGAAGGAGCTAACCGCTTTTTTGCACAAC
ATGGGGGATCATGTAACTCGCCTTGATCGTTGGGAACCGGAGCTGAATGAAGCCATACCAAACGACGAGC
GTGACACCACGATGCCTGTAGCAATGGCAACAACGTTGCGCAAACTATTAACTGGCGAACTACTTACTCT
AGCTTCCCGGCAACAATTAATAGACTGGATGGAGGCGGATAAAGTTGCAGGACCACTTCTGCGCTCGGCC
CTTCCGGCTGGCTGGTTTATTGCTGATAAATCTGGAGCCGGTGAGCGTGGGTCTCGCGGTATCATTGCAG
CACTGGGGCCAGATGGTAAGCCCTCCCGTATCGTAGTTATCTACACGACGGGGAGTCAGGCAACTATGGA
TGAACGAAATAGACAGATCGCTGAGATAGGTGCCTCACTGATTAAGCATTGGTAACAAAGGATCTTCTTG
AGATCCTTTTTTTCTGCGCGTAATCTGCTGCTTGCAAACAAAAAAACCACCGCTACCAGCGGTGGTTTGT
TTGCCGGATCAAGAGCTACCAACTCTTTTTCCGAAGGTAACTGGCTTCAGCAGAGCGCAGATACCAAATA
CTGTTCTTCTAGTGTAGCCGTAGTTAGGCCACCACTTCAAGAACTCTGTAGCACCGCCTACATACCTCGC
TCTGCTAATCCTGTTACCAGTGGCTGCTGCCAGTGGCGATAAGTCGTGTCTTACCGGGTTGGACTCAAGA
CGATAGTTACCGGATAAGGCGCAGCGGTCGGGCTGAACGGGGGGTTCGTGCACACAGCCCAGCTTGGAGC
GAACGACCTACACCGAACTGAGATACCTACAGCGTGAGCTATGAGAAAGCGCCACGCTTCCCGAAGGGAG
AAAGGCGGACAGGTATCCGGTAAGCGGCAGGGTCGGAACAGGAGAGCGCACGAGGGAGCTTCCAGGGGGA
AACGCCTGGTATCTTTATAGTCCTGTCGGGTTTCGCCACCTCTGACTTGAGCGTCGATTTTTGTGATGCT
CGTCAGGGGGCGGAGCCTATGGAAAAACGCCAGCAACGCGGCCTTTTTACGGTTCCTGGCCTTTTGCTGG
CCTTTTGCTCACATGTTCTTTCCTGCGTTATCCCCTGATTCTGTGGATAACCGTATTACCGCCTTTGAGT
GAGCTGATACCGCTCGCCGCAGCCGAACGACCGAGCGCAGCGTTCCGAGCTTATAACTTCGTATAATGTA
TGCTATACGAAGTTATGCGATCGCAATTCCAAAAAGCTCAACTACAAATTTGATCGCGGACGTGTTAGCC
GACACAATTAATAGGCGTCGTGTGGCTATGGCAAAATCGTCTTCGGAAGCAACTTCTAACGACGAGGGTT
GGGACGACGACGATAATCGGCCTAATAAAGCTAACACGCCCGATGTTAAATATGTCCAAGCTCTATTTAA
CGTGTTTACGTCGAGTCAATTGTACACTAACGACAGTGATGAAAGAAATACAAAAGCGCATAATATTTTG
AACGACGTCGAACCTTTATTACAAAACAAAACACAAACGAATATCGACAAAGCTAGATTGCTGCTACAAG
ATTTGGCAAGTTTTGTGGCGTTGAGCGAAAATCCATTAGATAGTCCAGCCATCGGTTCGGAAAAACAACC
CTTGTTTGAAACTAATCGAAACCTATTTTACAAATCTATTGAGGATTTAATATTTAAATTCAGATATAAA
GACGCTGAAAATCATTTGATTTTCGCTCTAACATACCACCCTAAAGATTATAAATTTAATGAATTATTAA
AATACGTACAACAATTGTCTGTAAATCAACAACGCACAGAATCTAGCGCTTAATAAATGTACTAATAACA
ATGTATCGTGTTTTAATACGCCGGACCAGTGAACAGAGGTGCGTCTGGTGCAAACTCCTTTACTTTGAAC
ACCAGGGAAACTTCAAGGAGAATTTCCTCCGCATGCTTTCAGCAAAAAACCCCTCAAGACCCGTTTAGAG
GCCCCAAGGGGTTATGCTAGTTACATATGGGCATATGTTGCCAAACTCTAAACCAAATACTCATTCTGAT
GTTTTAAATGATTTGCCCTCCCATATGTCCTTCCGAGTGAGAGACACAAAAAATTCCAACACACTATTGC
AATGAAAATAAATTTCCTTTATTAGCCAGAAGTCAGATGCTCAAGGGGCTTCATGATGTCCCCATAATTT
TTGGCAGAGGGAAAAAGATCGATCTCAGTGGTATTTGTGAGCCAGGGCATTGGCCACACCAGCCACCACC
TTCTGATAGGCAGCCTGCACCTGAGGTTAATCACTTAGTGATGGTGATGGTGATGGTGGTGCTCGAGTTA
CTACAACAGCAGGCATTTTCTCTTCCTCTTCTTCACGGGAGGCGGGCAGAGGACTGCTCGGATCGCTTCG
TCAAACACTGTCTTGAGGCCTCGCTGTGTGAGCGCCGAGCACTCCAGGTATTTTACGGCACCAATCTCCT
TAGCCATGGCTAGACCCTGCGGATAGGTGATGGGAGTCAGCTTCTTCTCCTTCAGTTTCTCGATCGTGTC
TTTATCATCCCTAAGATCAAGTTTAGTTCCCACTAGGATGATGGGAGTGTTGGGACAGTGGTGCCGCACC
TCAGGATACCACTTTGCACGGACATTTTCAAATGATGCAGGACTCACAAGGGAAAAGCAAATTAAGAACA
CATCTGTTTGCGGATAGGATAGGGGGCGTAATCTGTCATAATCTTCTTGTCCAGCTGTATCCCATAAGCC
CAGATTCACCGGTTTTCCACCACTGCCAAGTTCTTTTGCCGCCTCATCAATATTTTCTGCAGTTTTCTTA
ATCAGCATGACTCCCTCTCTCTCGGCAGCATCTCGGACATGCTCAGTTCCATCCAACTGAACCCCAATAA
AGTACTGGACATCTCCCTTCTGATCTCGCATAGGCTGCAAGTGAAAGAGGTTCCAGAACTTTTTACCACT
CTTTGTATAATTAATCAGCTGAACAGTGACCTCTGTTTGGTTATCTATGGCATCTCTAATTTTTCTCACT
GTCGCGCGATCAGTTTCAGGACCTTGTAGAAACCTGGCGTTTCTTCCCAAAATTTCTTCACGGCTATATT
CTGTCAACTGCAAGAAACTATCGGACGCGAATATAATGGGATTATCTGGCAATCTTGGGTCAGTAATGAC
AAAGTTCTTCTCAATACGTTCAAGTGTAGTAGCCAAACCTGATCCATCTACCATAACATTGGCAGAATAA
TTGTCAAAGACAGTAGGGATATATTCTCCAGGAAATGCATTGGTTGTGTAACTGATCAGTAGGCAAGTTT
TACCTACAGCTCCGTCTCCCACCACCACACACTTGATGGCCTGCATGGATCCGAGCTCAGATCTGAGTCC
GGACTTGTACAGCTCGTCCATGCCGAGAGTGATCCCGGCGGCGGTCACGAACTCCAGCAGGACCATGTGA
TCGCGCTTCTCGTTGGGGTCTTTGCTCAGTGCGGACTGGGTGCTCAGGTAGTGGTTGTCGGGCAGCAGCA
CGGGGCCGTCGCCGATGGGGGTGTTCTGCTGGTAGTGGTCGGCGAGCTGCACGCTGCCGTCCTCGATGTT
GTGGC
Features (pLannotate 1.2.2; 23 found; start..end, strand, type, name):
    644..898     -  CDS            PAK1 (fragment): PAK1_HUMAN - Experimental evidence at protein level: Swiss-Prot protein existence level 1. Protein kinase involved in intracellular signaling pathways downstream of integrins and receptor-type kinases that plays an important role in cytoskeleton dynamics, in cell adhesion, migration, proliferation, apoptosis, mitosis, and in vesicle-mediated transport processes (PubMed:11896197, PubMed:30290153). Can directly phosphorylate BAD and protects cells against apoptosis. Activated by interaction with CDC42 and RAC1. Functions as GTPase effector that links the Rho-related GTPases CDC42 and RAC1 to the
    923..1639    -  CDS            YPet: YPet is a basic (constitutively fluorescent) yellow fluorescent protein published in 2005, derived from Aequorea victoria. It has moderate acid sensitivity.
   1654..1763    -  promoter       p10 promoter: baculovirus promoter for expression in insect cells
   1779..1803    -  protein_bind   lac operator: The lac repressor binds to the lac operator to inhibit transcription in E. coli. This inhibition can be relieved by adding lactose or isopropyl-β-D-thiogalactopyranoside (IPTG). lac repressor encoded by lacI
   1804..1822    -  promoter       T7 promoter: promoter for bacteriophage T7 RNA polymerase
   1891..2021    -  intron         chimeric intron (fragment): chimera between introns from chicken β-actin and rabbit β-globin
   2173..2372    -  promoter       CMV promoter: human cytomegalovirus (CMV) immediate early promoter
   2374..2733    -  enhancer       CMV enhancer (fragment): human cytomegalovirus immediate early enhancer
   2745..3572    -  misc_recomb    baculovirus recombination region (lef2/ORF603): contains ORF603 and part of lef2
   3714..3749    -  CDS            lef2 (fragment): baculovirus late expression factor 2
   3763..3814    +  promoter       AmpR promoter (fragment): bla
   3815..4675    +  CDS            AmpR: β-lactamase; bla; confers resistance to ampicillin, carbenicillin, and related antibiotics
   4688..5275    +  rep_origin     ori: high-copy-number ColE1/pMB1/pBR322/pUC origin of replication
   5443..5476    -  protein_bind   loxP: Cre-mediated recombination occurs in the 8-bp core sequence (GCATACAT). Cre recombinase
   5485..6190    -  misc_recomb    baculovirus recombination region (ORF1629): contains part of ORF1629
   6203..6250    -  terminator     T7 terminator: transcription terminator for bacteriophage T7 RNA polymerase
   6338..6393    -  polyA_signal   β-globin poly(A) signal: rabbit β-globin polyadenylation signal (Gil and Proudfoot, 1987)
   6468..6536    -  CDS            HBB (fragment): HBB_PONPY - Experimental evidence at transcript level: Swiss-Prot protein existence level 2. Involved in oxygen transport from the lung to the various peripheral tissues. From Pongo pygmaeus (Bornean orangutan).
   6551..6568    -  CDS            6xHis: 6xHis affinity tag
   6582..7019    -  CDS            Rac1 (fragment): human Rac family small GTPase 1
   7106..7435    -  CDS            SH3: SH3 is a basic (constitutively fluorescent) cyan fluorescent protein published in 2019, derived from Arabidopsis thaliana. It requires the cofactor flavin for fluorescence.
   7463..7606    -  CDS            Rac1 (fragment): human Rac family small GTPase 1
   7633..502     -  CDS            mTurquoise (fragment) (across the origin): enhanced monomeric variant of CFP (Goedhart et al., 2010) mammalian codon-optimized
