[The description below was written by a language model from this plasmid's Addgene catalogue record and pLannotate feature annotations shown in this document.]
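Description:
PI(DM)-Rac1(WT)dc1.FLARE is a pTriEx-based plasmid for multi-host expression, catalogued for mammalian, bacterial and insect use. It is propagated in E. coli through a high-copy ColE1/pUC origin with ampicillin selection. The annotated backbone carries the usual pTriEx stack of promoters: a CMV enhancer/promoter with a chimeric chicken β-actin/rabbit β-globin intron for mammalian cells, a T7 promoter with lac operator for E. coli, and a baculovirus p10 promoter for insect cells. Transcripts end at a rabbit β-globin poly(A) signal and a T7 terminator. The lef2/ORF603 and ORF1629 flanking regions allow recombination into a baculovirus genome, and a single loxP site is also present.

The payload is a dual-chain FRET biosensor for Rac1 combined with an optogenetic insertion. All elements lie on one strand downstream of the promoter stack, in this order: YPet fused to a PAK1 fragment (the GTPase-binding PBD), then an mTurquoise-type cyan protein (listed as dTurq), then Rac1 followed by a 6xHis tag. How the two chains are separated is not annotated. Rac1 appears as two fragments interrupted by an Arabidopsis-related flavin-binding domain. The annotation software labels it "SH3", but it corresponds to the catalogued LOV2 insert, described there as synthetic. Binding of active Rac1 to the PBD would bring donor and acceptor together to report activity.

"PI" denotes the photo-inhibitable design, in which light-induced disorder of the inserted LOV2 is meant to switch the host protein off. "DM" marks the C450A dark mutant, which does not respond to light, so this plasmid presumably serves as a control. The sequenced record (7,845 nt) is longer than the catalogued total of 7,228 bp.
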