Addgene plasmid #87589: PI(DM)-Rac1(WT)dc1.FLARE
Purpose: PI(DM): Photo-inhibitable/dark mutant C450A; dc1.FLARE: built based on GTPase FLARE dual chain sensor
Depositing lab: Klaus Hahn. Depositing organization: University of North Carolina at Chapel Hill. Publication: Engineering extrinsic disorder to control protein activity in living cells. Dagliyan O, Tarnawski M, Chu PH, Shirvanyants D, Schlichting I, Dokholyan NV, Hahn KM. Science. 2016 Dec 16;354(6318):1441-1444. 10.1126/science.aah3404 PubMed 27980211.
Backbone
  Vector backbone: pTriEx
  Backbone size w/o insert (bp): 5238
  Total vector size (bp): 7228
  Vector type: Mammalian Expression, Bacterial Expression, Insect Expression
Growth in bacteria
  Bacterial resistance: Ampicillin, 100 μg/mL
  Growth temperature: 37°C
  Growth strain: DH5alpha
  Copy number: High Copy
Gene/Insert 1
  Gene/Insert name: LOV2
  Species: Synthetic
  Insert size (bp): 447
  Promoter: CMV
  Cloning method: Unknown
  Sequencing primers: 5′ aagtatcgggccctttgtgc; 3′ GGCAGCCTGCACCTGAGGTTAATCAC
Gene/Insert 2
  Gene/Insert name: PBD
  Promoter: CMV
  Tag / fusion protein: YPet
  Cloning method: Unknown
  Sequencing primers: 5′ aagtatcgggccctttgtgc; 3′ GGCAGCCTGCACCTGAGGTTAATCAC
Gene/Insert 3
  Gene/Insert name: Rac1
  Promoter: CMV
  Tag / fusion protein: dTurq
  Cloning method: Unknown
  Sequencing primers: 5′ TCGATCTCAGTGGTATTTGTG; 3′ AAGTTCTTTTGCCGCCTCATC
Terms and licenses: Academic/Nonprofit Terms; Industry Terms: Not Available to Industry
How to cite: PI(DM)-Rac1(WT)dc1.FLARE was a gift from Klaus Hahn (Addgene plasmid # 87589 ; http://n2t.net/addgene:87589 ; RRID:Addgene_87589)
